>Addgene plasmid #120743 | GGE147 | addgene full sequence | sequence record 331631 | Addgene NGS Result
AGCGCCCAATACGCAAACCGCCTCTCCCCGCGCGTTGGCCGATTCATTAATGCAGCTGGCACGACAGGTT
TCCCGACTGGAAAGCGGGCAGTGAGCGCAACGCAATTAATGTGAGTTAGCTCACTCATTAGGCACCCCAG
GCTTTACACTTTATGCTTCCGGCTCGTATGTTGTGTGGAATTGTGAGCGGATAACAATTTCACACAGGAA
ACAGCTATGACCATGATTACGCCAAGCTATTTAGGTGACACTATAGAATACTCAAGCTATGCATCAAGCT
TGGTACCGAGCTCGGATCCACTAGTAACGGCCGCCAGTGTGCTGGAATTCGCCCTTGGTCTCTCATTGGA
TCCTTCGGGTGTGAGTTGACAAGGAGAGAGAGAAAAGAAGAGGAAAGGTAATTCGGGGACGGTGGTCTTT
TATACCCTTGGCTAAAGTCCCAACCACAAAGCAAAAAAATTTTCAGTAGTCTATTTTGCGTCCGGCATGG
GTTACCCGGATGGCCAGACAAAGAAACTAGTACAAAGTCTGAACAAGCGTAGATTCCAGACTGCAGTACC
CTACGCCCTTAACGGCAAGTGTGGGAACCGGGGGAGGTTTGATATGTGGGGTGAAGGGGGCTCTCGCCGG
GGTTGGGTCCGCTACTGGGTCAATTTGGGGTCAATTGGGGCAATTGGGGCTGTTTTTTGGGACACAAATG
CGCCGCCAACCCCCTCTCTATCGAAGCACTTTTGCCCGTGATCAGTGCATGCCGGATCGAGGTGGGCGGG
AACAACCCTCTCGATAATGTACGTACACTACACACAAAGAGAAGCAAGTGGGGGCGGGACTGCACGGCAC
TTGTGAGACACCTCAGCATGCCGGATCGAGGTGGGCGGGAACAACCCTCTCGATAATGTACGTACACTAC
ACACAAAGAGAAGCAAGTGGGGGCGGGACTGCACGGCACTTGTGAGACACCTCAGCATGCCGGATCGAGG
TGGGCGGGAACAACCCTCTCGATAATGTACGTACACTACACACAAAGAGAAGCAAGTGGGGGCGGGACTG
CACGGCACTTGTGAGACACCTCAGCATGCCGGATCGAGGTGGGCGGGAACAACCCTCTCGATAATGTACG
TACACTACACACAAAGAGAAGCAAGTGGGGGCGGGACTGCACGGCACTTGTGAGACACCTCAGCATGCCG
GATCGAGGTGGGCGGGAACAACCCTCTCGATAATGTACGTACACTACACACAAAGAGAAGCAAGTGGGGG
CGGGACTGCACGGCACTTGTGAGACACCTCAGCATGCCGGATCGAGGTGGGCGGGAACAACCCTCTCGAT
AATGTACGTACACTACACACAAAGAGAAGCAAGTGGGGGCGGGACTGCACGGCACTTGTGAGACACCTCA
GCATGCCGGATCGAGGTGGGCGGGAACAACCCTCTCGATAATGTACGTACACTACACACAAAGAGAAGCA
AGTGGGGGCGGGACTGCACGGCACTTGTGAGACACCTCAGCATGCCGGATCGAGGTGGGCGGGAACAACC
CTCTCGATAATGTACGTACACTACACACAAAGAGAAGCAAGTGGGGGCGGGACTGCACGGCACTTGTGAG
ACACCTCACCATGGACGCGTATCATCGATACGCGTATCGCCGTAGAGACCAAGGGCGAATTCTGCAGATA
TCCATCACACTGGCGGCCGCTCGAGCATGCATCTAGAGGGCCCAATTCGCCCTATAGTGAGTCGTATTAC
AATTCACTGGCCGTCGTTTTACAACGTCGTGACTGGGAAAACCCTGGCGTTACCCAACTTAATCGCCTTG
CAGCACATCCCCCTTTCGCCAGCTGGCGTAATAGCGAAGAGGCCCGCACCGATCGCCCTTCCCAACAGTT
GCGCAGCCTATACGTACGGCAGTTTAAGGTTTACACCTATAAAAGAGAGAGCCGTTATCGTCTGTTTGTG
GATGTACAGAGTGATATTATTGACACGCCGGGGCGACGGATGGTGATCCCCCTGGCCAGTGCACGTCTGC
TGTCAGATAAAGTCTCCCGTGAACTTTACCCGGTGGTGCATATCGGGGATGAAAGCTGGCGCATGATGAC
CACCGATATGGCCAGTGTGCCGGTCTCCGTTATCGGGGAAGAAGTGGCTGATCTCAGCCACCGCGAAAAT
GACATCAAAAACGCCATTAACCTGATGTTCTGGGGAATATAAATGTCAGGCATGAGATTATCAAAAAGGA
TCTTCACCTAGATCCTTTTCACGTAGAAAGCCAGTCCGCAGAAACGGTGCTGACCCCGGATGAATGTCAG
CTACTGGGCTATCTGGACAAGGGAAAACGCAAGCGCAAAGAGAAAGCAGGTAGCTTGCAGTGGGCTTACA
TGGCGATAGCTAGACTGGGCGGTTTTATGGACAGCAAGCGAACCGGAATTGCCAGCTGGGGCGCCCTCTG
GTAAGGTTGGGAAGCCCTGCAAAGTAAACTGGATGGCTTTCTTGCCGCCAAGGATCTGATGGCGCAGGGG
ATCAAGCTCTGATCAAGAGACAGGATGAGGATCGTTTCGCATGATTGAACAAGATGGATTGCACGCAGGT
TCTCCGGCCGCTTGGGTGGAGAGGCTATTCGGCTATGACTGGGCACAACAGACAATCGGCTGCTCTGATG
CCGCCGTGTTCCGGCTGTCAGCGCAGGGGCGCCCGGTTCTTTTTGTCAAGACCGACCTGTCCGGTGCCCT
GAATGAACTGCAAGACGAGGCAGCGCGGCTATCGTGGCTGGCCACGACGGGCGTTCCTTGCGCAGCTGTG
CTCGACGTTGTCACTGAAGCGGGAAGGGACTGGCTGCTATTGGGCGAAGTGCCGGGGCAGGATCTCCTGT
CATCTCACCTTGCTCCTGCCGAGAAAGTATCCATCATGGCTGATGCAATGCGGCGGCTGCATACGCTTGA
TCCGGCTACCTGCCCATTCGACCACCAAGCGAAACATCGCATCGAGCGAGCACGTACTCGGATGGAAGCC
GGTCTTGTCGATCAGGATGATCTGGACGAAGAGCATCAGGGGCTCGCGCCAGCCGAACTGTTCGCCAGGC
TCAAGGCGAGCATGCCCGACGGCGAGGATCTCGTCGTGACCCATGGCGATGCCTGCTTGCCGAATATCAT
GGTGGAAAATGGCCGCTTTTCTGGATTCATCGACTGTGGCCGGCTGGGTGTGGCGGACCGCTATCAGGAC
ATAGCGTTGGCTACCCGTGATATTGCTGAAGAGCTTGGCGGCGAATGGGCTGACCGCTTCCTCGTGCTTT
ACGGTATCGCCGCTCCCGATTCGCAGCGCATCGCCTTCTATCGCCTTCTTGACGAGTTCTTCTGAATTAT
TAACGCTTACAATTTCCTGATGCGGTATTTTCTCCTTACGCATCTGTGCGGTATTTCACACCGCATCAGG
TGGCACTTTTCGGGGAAATGTGCGCGGAACCCCTATTTGTTTATTTTTCTAAATACATTCAAATATGTAT
CCGCTCATGAGACAATAACCCTGATAAATGCTTCAATAATAGCACGTGAGGAGGGCCACCATGGCCAAGT
TGACCAGTGCCGTTCCGGTGCTCACCGCGCGCGACGTCGCCGGAGCGGTCGAGTTCTGGACCGACCGGCT
CGGGTTCTCCCGGGACTTCGTGGAGGACGACTTCGCCGGTGTGGTCCGGGACGACGTGACCCTGTTCATC
AGCGCGGTCCAGGACCAGGTGGTGCCGGACAACACCCTGGCCTGGGTGTGGGTGCGCGGCCTGGACGAGC
TGTACGCCGAGTGGTCGGAGGTCGTGTCCACGAACTTCCGGGACGCCTCCGGGCCGGCCATGACCGAGAT
CGGCGAGCAGCCGTGGGGGCGGGAGTTCGCCCTGCGCGACCCGGCCGGCAACTGCGTGCACTTCGTGGCC
GAGGAGCAGGACTGACACGTGCTAAAACTTCATTTTTAATTTAAAAGGATCTAGGTGAAGATCCTTTTTG
ATAATCTCATGACCAAAATCCCTTAACGTGAGTTTTCGTTCCACTGAGCGTCAGACCCCGTAGAAAAGAT
CAAAGGATCTTCTTGAGATCCTTTTTTTCTGCGCGTAATCTGCTGCTTGCAAACAAAAAAACCACCGCTA
CCAGCGGTGGTTTGTTTGCCGGATCAAGAGCTACCAACTCTTTTTCCGAAGGTAACTGGCTTCAGCAGAG
CGCAGATACCAAATACTGTTCTTCTAGTGTAGCCGTAGTTAGGCCACCACTTCAAGAACTCTGTAGCACC
GCCTACATACCTCGCTCTGCTAATCCTGTTACCAGTGGCTGCTGCCAGTGGCGATAAGTCGTGTCTTACC
GGGTTGGACTCAAGACGATAGTTACCGGATAAGGCGCAGCGGTCGGGCTGAACGGGGGGTTCGTGCACAC
AGCCCAGCTTGGAGCGAACGACCTACACCGAACTGAGATACCTACAGCGTGAGCTATGAGAAAGCGCCAC
GCTTCCCGAAGGGAGAAAGGCGGACAGGTATCCGGTAAGCGGCAGGGTCGGAACAGGAGAGCGCACGAGG
GAGCTTCCAGGGGGAAACGCCTGGTATCTTTATAGTCCTGTCGGGTTTCGCCACCTCTGACTTGAGCGTC
GATTTTTGTGATGCTCGTCAGGGGGGCGGAGCCTATGGAAAAACGCCAGCAACGCGGCCTTTTTACGGTT
CCTGGCCTTTTGCTGGCCTTTTGCTCACATGTTCTTTCCTGCGTTATCCCCTGATTCTGTGGATAACCGT
ATTACCGCCTTTGAGTGAGCTGATACCGCTCGCCGCAGCCGAACGACCGAGCGCAGCGAGTCAGTGAGCG
AGGAAGCGGAAG
Features (pLannotate 1.2.2; 14 found; start..end, strand, type, name):
      2..94      +  CDS            lacI (fragment): lac repressor; lacI; The lac repressor binds to the lac operator to inhibit transcription in E. coli. This inhibition can be relieved by adding lactose or isopropyl-β-D-thiogalactopyranoside (IPTG).
    107..128     +  protein_bind   CAP binding site: CAP binding activates transcription in the presence of cAMP. E. coli catabolite activator protein
    143..173     +  promoter       lac promoter: promoter for the E. coli lac operon
    181..197     +  protein_bind   lac operator: The lac repressor binds to the lac operator to inhibit transcription in E. coli. This inhibition can be relieved by adding lactose or isopropyl-β-D-thiogalactopyranoside (IPTG). lac repressor encoded by lacI
    239..257     +  promoter       SP6 promoter: promoter for bacteriophage SP6 RNA polymerase
   1731..1749    -  promoter       T7 promoter: promoter for bacteriophage T7 RNA polymerase
   1752..1899    +  CDS            lacZα (fragment): LacZα fragment of β-galactosidase; lacZ fragment
   1909..2212    +  CDS            ccdB (fragment): CcdB, a bacterial toxin that poisons DNA gyrase; ccdB; Plasmids containing the ccdB gene cannot be propagated in standard E. coli strains.
   2260..2529    +  CDS            tnpA (fragment): TN5P_ECOLX - Also known as tnp. Experimental evidence at protein level: Swiss-Prot protein existence level 1. Mediates transposition of transposon Tn5 by a 'cut and paste' mechanism. First, the monomeric transposase binds the 19 bp inverted DNA repeats flanking the transposon. Then, dimerization of the DNA- bound transposase creates a synaptic DNA complex. After nicking of the first DNA strand, excision of the transposon proceeds through a series of intermediates. The transposase then mediates the insertion of the transposon at a new site by strand transfer. The activity of the wild- type tran
   2561..3355    +  CDS            NeoR/KanR: aminoglycoside phosphotransferase from Tn5; aph(3')-II (or nptII); confers resistance to neomycin, kanamycin, and G418 (Geneticin®)
   3376..3426    -  misc_feature   bom (fragment): basis of mobility region from pBR322
   3453..3541    +  promoter       AmpR promoter (fragment): bla
   3561..3935    +  CDS            BleoR: antibiotic-binding protein; Sh ble from Streptoalloteichus hindustanus; confers resistance to bleomycin, phleomycin, and Zeocin™
   4073..4661    +  rep_origin     ori: high-copy-number ColE1/pMB1/pBR322/pUC origin of replication
