[The description below was written by a language model from this plasmid's Addgene catalogue record and pLannotate feature annotations shown in this document.]
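Description:
GGE147 is a donor (part) plasmid from a modular Golden Gate toolkit for the oleaginous yeast Yarrowia lipolytica. It is a storage and cloning vector for E. coli rather than a yeast expression plasmid: the catalogue lists the backbone as pCR4Blunt-TOPO, the part was inserted by TOPO cloning, and the plasmid is maintained at high copy through a ColE1/pUC-type origin with kanamycin selection provided by the Tn5-derived NeoR/KanR gene. No yeast origin, centromere or yeast selection marker is annotated, consistent with its role as a building block that contributes a single element to a larger assembly.

The payload is a synthetic 1,118 bp insert named P1_8UASxpr-TEF, described as a promoter for driving gene expression at position 1 of the toolkit's assembly scheme. The name suggests a hybrid promoter combining eight upstream activating sequence copies with a TEF promoter, but the record does not spell out its composition. The automated annotation did not label it; it presumably lies in the unannotated stretch between the SP6 and T7 phage promoters, which sit downstream of the lac promoter, operator and CAP site. The remaining annotated features are typical TOPO-vector elements: lacZα and ccdB fragments, whose fusion is normally disrupted by insertion to give positive selection for recombinants, along with lacI and tnpA remnants and a bom fragment. The sequence also carries a BleoR (Sh ble) gene behind a partial AmpR promoter, and an SP6 rather than a T3 promoter, which differs somewhat from what the stated backbone would suggest. The Golden Gate restriction sites and overhangs that define position 1 are not annotated. In use, the promoter part would be released and ligated with other toolkit modules to build a Y. lipolytica expression cassette.
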