Addgene plasmid #120743: GGE147
Purpose: Part of GoldenGate Yarrowia lipolytica toolkit for assembling an expression plasmid for Y. lipolytic yeast. Promoter for gene expression in position1 (P1_8UASxpr-TEF)
Depositing lab: Tristan Rossignol. Depositing organization: INRAE Jouy-en-Josas. Publication: A modular Golden Gate toolkit for Yarrowia lipolytica synthetic biology. Larroude M, Park YK, Soudier P, Kubiak M, Nicaud JM, Rossignol T. Microb Biotechnol. 2019 May 31. doi: 10.1111/1751-7915.13427. PubMed 31148366.
Backbone
  Vector backbone: pCR4Blunt-TOPO
  Vector type: Cloning/assembly plasmid
Growth in bacteria
  Bacterial resistance: Kanamycin, 50 μg/mL
  Growth temperature: 37°C
  Growth strain: DH5alpha
  Copy number: High Copy
Gene/Insert
  Gene/Insert name: P1_8UASxpr-TEF
  Species: Synthetic
  Insert size (bp): 1118
  Cloning method: TOPO Cloning
Terms and licenses: Academic/Nonprofit Terms; Industry Terms: Not Available to Industry
How to cite: GGE147 was a gift from Tristan Rossignol (Addgene plasmid # 120743 ; http://n2t.net/addgene:120743 ; RRID:Addgene_120743)
