>Addgene plasmid #120743 | GGE147 | depositor partial sequence | sequence record 229353 | P1_8UASTEF
GGTCTCTACGGCGATACGCGTATCGATACGCGTGCATGCTGAGGTGTCTCACAAGTGCCGTGCAGTCCCG
CCCCCACTTGCTTCTCTTTGTGTGTAGTGTACGTACATTATCGAGAGGGTTGTTCCCGCCCACCTCGATC
CGGCATGCTGAGGTGTCTCACAAGTGCCGTGCAGTCCCGCCCCCACTTGCTTCTCTTTGTGTGTAGTGTA
CGTACATTATCGAGAGGGTTGTTCCCGCCCACCTCGATCCGGCATGCTGAGGTGTCTCACAAGTGCCGTG
CAGTCCCGCCCCCACTTGCTTCTCTTTGTGTGTAGTGTACGTACATTATCGAGAGGGTTGTTCCCGCCCA
CCTCGATCCGGCATGCTGAGGTGTCTCACAAGTGCCGTGCAGTCCCGCCCCCACTTGCTTCTCTTTGTGT
GTAGTGTACGTACATTATCGAGAGGGTTGTTCCCGCCCACCTCGATCCGGCATGCTGAGGTGTCTCACAA
GTGCCGTGCAGTCCCGCCCCCACTTGCTTCTCTTTGTGTGTAGTGTACGTACATTATCGAGAGGGTTGTT
CCCGCCCACCTCGATCCGGCATGCTGAGGTGTCTCACAAGTGCCGTGCAGTCCCGCCCCCACTTGCTTCT
CTTTGTGTGTAGTGTACGTACATTATCGAGAGGGTTGTTCCCGCCCACCTCGATCCGGCATGCTGAGGTG
TCTCACAAGTGCCGTGCAGTCCCGCCCCCACTTGCTTCTCTTTGTGTGTAGTGTACGTACATTATCGAGA
GGGTTGTTCCCGCCCACCTCGATCCGGCATGCTGAGGTGTCTCACAAGTGCCGTGCAGTCCCGCCCCCAC
TTGCTTCTCTTTGTGTGTAGTGTACGTACATTATCGAGAGGGTTGTTCCCGCCCACCTCGATCCGGCATG
CACTGATCACGGGCAAAAGTGCGTTCGATAGAGAGGGGGTTGGCGGCGCATTTGTGTCCCAAAAAACAGC
CCCAATTGCCCCAATTGACCCCAAATTGACCCAGTAGCGGACCCAACCCCGGCGAGAGCCCCCTTCACCC
CACATATCAAACCTCCCCCGGTTCCCACACTTGCCGTTAAGGGCGTAGGGTACTGCAGTCTGGAATCTAC
GCTTGTTCAGACTTTGTACTAGTTTCTTTGTCTGGCCATCCGGGTAACCCATGCCGGACGCAAAATAGAC
TACTGAAAATTTTTTTGCTTTGTGGTTGGGACTTTAGCCAAGGGTATAAAAGACCACCGTCCCCGAATTA
CCTTTCCTCTTCTTTTCTCTCTCTCCTTGTCAACTCACACCCGAAGGATCCAATGAGAGACC
